Addgene plasmid #86816: pCDNA3.1(-) + SLNCR1
Purpose: mammalian expression of lncRNA LINC00673/SLNCR1
Depositing lab: Carl Novina. Depositing organization: Dana-Farber Cancer Institute. Publication: The lncRNA SLNCR1 Mediates Melanoma Invasion through a Conserved SRA1-like Region. Schmidt K, Joyce CE, Buquicchio F, Brown A, Ritz J, Distel RJ, Yoon CH, Novina CD. Cell Rep. 2016 May 31;15(9):2025-37. doi: 10.1016/j.celrep.2016.04.018. Epub 2016 May 19. PubMed 27210747.
Backbone
  Vector backbone: pCDNA3.1 (-)
  Vector type: Mammalian Expression
  Selectable markers: Neomycin (select with G418)
Growth in bacteria
  Bacterial resistance: Ampicillin, 100 μg/mL
  Growth temperature: 37°C
  Growth strain: DH5alpha
  Copy number: High Copy
Gene/Insert
  Gene/Insert name: LINC00673 (alt names: HI-LNC75; LUCAIR1)
  Species: H. sapiens (human)
  Insert size (bp): 2257
  Entrez Gene: LINC00673 (a.k.a. ERRLR01, HI-LNC75, HILNC75, LUCAIR1, RASON, SLNCR, SLNCR1)
  Promoter: CMV
  Cloning method: Restriction Enzyme; 5′ cloning site HindIII (not destroyed); 3′ cloning site HindIII (not destroyed)
  Sequencing primers: 5′ T7; 3′ BGHR
Terms and licenses: Academic/Nonprofit Terms; Industry Terms: Not Available to Industry
How to cite: pCDNA3.1(-) + SLNCR1 was a gift from Carl Novina (Addgene plasmid # 86816 ; http://n2t.net/addgene:86816 ; RRID:Addgene_86816)
