[The description below was written by a language model from this plasmid's Addgene catalogue record and pLannotate feature annotations shown in this document.]
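Description:
pCDNA3.1(-) + SLNCR1 is a mammalian expression plasmid built on the pCDNA3.1(-) backbone that carries the human long non-coding RNA LINC00673, also known as SLNCR1 (other aliases include HI-LNC75 and LUCAIR1). The 2,257 bp insert was cloned by restriction digestion into a HindIII site that is retained on both sides. Because the same enzyme flanks both ends, the cloning was non-directional. The full sequenced record is 7,731 nt. In bacteria the plasmid is maintained at high copy from a ColE1/pUC-type origin and selected with ampicillin through the β-lactamase gene. An f1 origin is also present, which allows single-stranded DNA production.

The lncRNA is transcribed from the CMV immediate-early enhancer and promoter, which span the numbering origin of the circular sequence, and the transcript is terminated by the bovine growth hormone polyadenylation signal. A T7 promoter lies between the CMV promoter and the insert. It can serve for in vitro transcription and, together with the bGH region, as a sequencing primer site. A separate cassette places the neomycin phosphotransferase gene under the SV40 early promoter with an SV40 poly(A) signal, so stably transfected mammalian cells can be selected with G418.

The annotation software does not label the lncRNA itself, and the insert occupies the largely unannotated stretch between the T7 promoter and the bGH signal. Several short fragment calls (an HIV-1 LTR piece, a C9orf85 fragment within the insert region, and ble and lacI fragments) look like incidental similarity matches or backbone remnants rather than functional parts. The plasmid is intended for ectopic expression of SLNCR1 in mammalian cells, and the associated work concerns this lncRNA's role in melanoma invasion.
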