Features (pLannotate 1.2.2; 20 found; start..end, strand, type, name):
      1..204     +  promoter       CMV promoter: human cytomegalovirus (CMV) immediate early promoter
    200..233     +  LTR            5' LTR (truncated) (fragment): truncated 5' long terminal repeat (LTR) from HIV-1
    249..267     +  promoter       T7 promoter: promoter for bacteriophage T7 RNA polymerase
   1371..1592    -  CDS            C9orf85 (fragment): CI085_HUMAN - Experimental evidence at protein level: Swiss-Prot protein existence level 1. From Homo sapiens (Human).
   2714..2938    +  polyA_signal   bGH poly(A) signal: bovine growth hormone polyadenylation signal
   2942..2963    +  promoter       SV40 promoter (fragment): SV40 enhancer and early promoter
   2984..3412    +  rep_origin     f1 ori (sequence partly withheld): f1 bacteriophage origin of replication; arrow indicates direction of (+) strand synthesis
   3426..3755    +  promoter       SV40 promoter: SV40 enhancer and early promoter
   3822..4613    +  CDS            neo: KKA2_KLEPN - Also known as kan, nptII. Experimental evidence at protein level: Swiss-Prot protein existence level 1. Resistance to kanamycin, neomycin, paromomycin, ribostamycin, butirosin and gentamicin B. From Klebsiella pneumoniae.
   4637..4795    +  CDS            ble (fragment): BLE_KLEPN - Experimental evidence at protein level: Swiss-Prot protein existence level 1. Binding protein with a strong affinity to the bleomycin family of antibiotics. Binds to CL990; an antimitotic-antibiotic compound. From Klebsiella pneumoniae.
   4790..4911    +  polyA_signal   SV40 poly(A) signal: SV40 polyadenylation signal
   4984..5000    -  protein_bind   lac operator: The lac repressor binds to the lac operator to inhibit transcription in E. coli. This inhibition can be relieved by adding lactose or isopropyl-β-D-thiogalactopyranoside (IPTG). lac repressor encoded by lacI
   5008..5038    -  promoter       lac promoter: promoter for the E. coli lac operon
   5053..5074    -  protein_bind   CAP binding site: CAP binding activates transcription in the presence of cAMP. E. coli catabolite activator protein
   5087..5179    -  CDS            lacI (fragment): lac repressor; lacI; The lac repressor binds to the lac operator to inhibit transcription in E. coli. This inhibition can be relieved by adding lactose or isopropyl-β-D-thiogalactopyranoside (IPTG).
   5362..5950    -  rep_origin     ori: high-copy-number ColE1/pMB1/pBR322/pUC origin of replication
   6121..6981    -  CDS            AmpR: β-lactamase; bla; confers resistance to ampicillin, carbenicillin, and related antibiotics
   6982..7086    -  promoter       AmpR promoter: bla
   7145..7197    -  misc_feature   bom (fragment): basis of mobility region from pBR322
   7352..7731    +  enhancer       CMV enhancer: human cytomegalovirus immediate early enhancer
>Addgene plasmid #86816 | pCDNA3.1(-) + SLNCR1 | addgene full sequence | sequence record 173343 | Addgene NGS Result
GTGATGCGGTTTTGGCAGTACATCAATGGGCGTGGATAGCGGTTTGACTCACGGGGATTTCCAAGTCTCC
ACCCCATTGACGTCAATGGGAGTTTGTTTTGGCACCAAAATCAACGGGACTTTCCAAAATGTCGTAACAA
CTCCGCCCCATTGACGCAAATGGGCGGTAGGCGTGTACGGTGGGAGGTCTATATAAGCAGAGCTCTCTGG
CTAACTAGAGAACCCACTGCTTACTGGCTTATCGAAATTAATACGACTCACTATAGGGAGACCCAAGCTG
GCTAGCGTTTAAACGGGCCCTCTAGACTCGAGCGGCCGCCACTGTGCTGGATATCTGCAGAATTCCACCA
CACTGGACTAGTGGATCCGAGCTCGGTACCAAGCTTCCCGGGATACTTAGGATCCAGGGCGCGCAGGCGG
CGCGGGTGCGCGGTGCGGCGCTGGTATCCAGAGGACGCGGTCACCGCCTCTGGCATTTGTCGTTCTGCGC
TTCTCCGCAAGGACCCTCTGTTAGGCAGGCGCCCACCGTAAGCCTCCCGGGCCTTGTGAACCTGCAAACC
CAAGTCTGAGAGACGATCCGCCTTCAGCGCTTTCCAGCTTGGCAGAGAGGCTTTCCCGGCGGGGATCTTT
GGTTGGCGCTGGCGATGCGCGGGGAAGAAAGGCGAGGAGCGGCGTCCAGGCTGGGTGATGTCCCAGCACG
AGTAGGCGGGATGCGCTCGCTTGGTCCTCCGGGCGCCCGGTCCCTGCCCGCGTCGCGCGCCCACCCCTGG
GGACGAGAAGGCGGCCGCCTGAGGACCCCCGCCCGCGACCTCCGCGAGTCTGGAGCGCAGAGGACAGGGT
CTGGCTGCTCTTTGGCCTTGGATGGAAAGTGGGGAATTGGGTGGGGGGCTGCGGACCCCTTAACGTGGAT
TACTTGGTGTGTATCAGCTGGGCTCAGAAGACCCACGACCTCTTCTCCATCCGTGGATTGATTTGTTCTG
CTTAACAGCTGGGTCGCCAAGCTGGAGGTATTTTTCCCTCTCCACCCTGGTCTTCTCCTGTAACGTGTGG
CCGCCTTTTCCAGCACGGCCTCCTGCCTTCCTGGTGCACTTTTTGGAGAACGTGGTGGAATCAGAGGTTT
CTGGCTGACTCGGTGGGTGCTTTGAACCAGGAAAGGACAAGAAAGAGGATGGGAAGGACTGATCCACATT
CCCACCAGGAAGTTTAGCAGAACCCCCGCGTGCCACCTGGACCCCTTGGAAGGACCTGGCTCAGGCTGGA
CCACCTCTTGAGAGGCAGGAGCTCTGGATTTGATCAAGAATTCTTTGCTGAGCATGGTGCCTCATGCCTA
TAATCCCAACACTTTGGGAGGCCAGTGTGGGAGGATCTCTTGAGCCCAGGAGTTCAAGACTAGCCTGGGC
AACACAGAGAGACCCCATCTCTAAAATAATAATAATAATAAAATAAAAAATTAGCAGGGCATGGTGGCAT
GTGCCTGTAGTCCCAGCTACCCAGGAGGCTGAGGCAAGAGGATGGCTGGAGCCTGGGATGTTGAGGCTGC
AATGAACTGTGATTACCCCACTGCACTCCAGCCTGGGCAAAAGAGCGAGAGACCCTGTCTCAAATAATAA
TAATAATAATAATCTTATTTTGGAGAATAAAGAGACCTCTGGATTTGAGGTGCCATTTGGGTAGAAAGAA
AAGACGTTTACACCGAGAAATAGTCTGTGTTGCCCTGAAGGAGCAGAGGGATGCATCGCTGGAGGTGACC
TACAGTTGAAGAAGACTCATTATGACAGACCTTGTCCTTCTTCCTTGTGGAAAGTGTTTCCTCTGCTGCT
ACTGCTCATGAGACTCTTCCCCCTCCCTGTCCCAGGGAACCAAAGGGCTTTCTACCACACCCTTTCTTGC
CCCCCGCCTCCCATGTCTGCTGTGCCTTTGTACTCAGCAATTCTTGTTTGCTCCATTATCTTCCAGCCGG
ATACAGAGTGAATAGTTAACCACACTTAGGTCAAATAGGATCTAAATTTTTGTTCCTGCTCCGTGTAAAG
AGGCCAGTGTTTGTGTGTTGCAAGCAGCCTTGGAATAGTAACTCTTCTCATTTGTTTGGGATCTGGCCAC
CAAGTTCCAGAATGATACACGGATCAGTGCAGAAGTTCATCAGGCTCTCGGACCTTAGGGCTGTTGGAGA
AGGCTTCAGCAGCAGAACTGATGGTGAAGGCTCGTGTTCTCCATCCTCAACTTTCTTTGCTTCGATCATA
CACAAGAATACATTTGGAAGGGCAAAAAATGAACACTGTCGTTCATTGCAGCCGTGTTTTGTGACACAGA
TGCACAGTCTGCTGTGAAGACCTTCTCTCAAGTGGCATTTGGGAGTCCATGCCAGATCATGGTGCTTCAT
GAGAGACTGACAGCTATCAGGGGTTGTGGCACTTAGTGAGGACTCTCCTCCCCCAGTGTGTGCTGATGAC
ACATACACACCTGACAATAGCTTGAGTCTTCTCTGTTCCTTTTACTCTGTAGCCAACATACACATGATTT
AAAACCCTTTCTAAATATCTATCATGGTTCATCCTTGTCCAAATGCAGAGTCAGAGCTATTTGTACTTCA
TTATTATTTCCAAGGCGAATAGTTGGCTTTCTTTTTGCAAAAATAATTAAAGTTTTTGTATGTTGCAGTT
GCTCTAGATAAGTATCACGTGAAGCTTAAGTTTAAACCGCTGATCAGCCTCGACTGTGCCTTCTAGTTGC
CAGCCATCTGTTGTTTGCCCCTCCCCCGTGCCTTCCTTGACCCTGGAAGGTGCCACTCCCACTGTCCTTT
CCTAATAAAATGAGGAAATTGCATCGCATTGTCTGAGTAGGTGTCATTCTATTCTGGGGGGTGGGGTGGG
GCAGGACAGCAAGGGGGAGGATTGGGAAGACAATAGCAGGCATGCTGGGGATGCGGTGGGCTCTATGGCT
TCTGAGGCGGAAAGAACCAGCTGGGGCTCTAGGGGGTATCCCC
[124 nt withheld, positions 2984-3107]
C
[91 nt withheld, positions 3109-3199]
A
[49 nt withheld, positions 3201-3249]
CCTTTGACGTTGGAGTCCACGTTCTTT
[37 nt withheld, positions 3277-3313]
ACCCTATCTCGGTCTATTCTTTTGATTTATAAGGGATTTTGCCGATTTCGGCCTATTGGTTAAAAAATGA
GCTGATTTAACAAAAATTTAACGCGAATTAATTCTGTGGAATGTGTGTCAGTTAGGGTGTGGAAAGTCCC
CAGGCTCCCCAGCAGGCAGAAGTATGCAAAGCATGCATCTCAATTAGTCAGCAACCAGGTGTGGAAAGTC
CCCAGGCTCCCCAGCAGGCAGAAGTATGCAAAGCATGCATCTCAATTAGTCAGCAACCATAGTCCCGCCC
CTAACTCCGCCCATCCCGCCCCTAACTCCGCCCAGTTCCGCCCATTCTCCGCCCCATGGCTGACTAATTT
TTTTTATTTATGCAGAGGCCGAGGCCGCCTCTGCCTCTGAGCTATTCCAGAAGTAGTGAGGAGGCTTTTT
TGGAGGCCTAGGCTTTTGCAAAAAGCTCCCGGGAGCTTGTATATCCATTTTCGGATCTGATCAAGAGACA
GGATGAGGATCGTTTCGCATGATTGAACAAGATGGATTGCACGCAGGTTCTCCGGCCGCTTGGGTGGAGA
GGCTATTCGGCTATGACTGGGCACAACAGACAATCGGCTGCTCTGATGCCGCCGTGTTCCGGCTGTCAGC
GCAGGGGCGCCCGGTTCTTTTTGTCAAGACCGACCTGTCCGGTGCCCTGAATGAACTGCAGGACGAGGCA
GCGCGGCTATCGTGGCTGGCCACGACGGGCGTTCCTTGCGCAGCTGTGCTCGACGTTGTCACTGAAGCGG
GAAGGGACTGGCTGCTATTGGGCGAAGTGCCGGGGCAGGATCTCCTGTCATCTCACCTTGCTCCTGCCGA
GAAAGTATCCATCATGGCTGATGCAATGCGGCGGCTGCATACGCTTGATCCGGCTACCTGCCCATTCGAC
CACCAAGCGAAACATCGCATCGAGCGAGCACGTACTCGGATGGAAGCCGGTCTTGTCGATCAGGATGATC
TGGACGAAGAGCATCAGGGGCTCGCGCCAGCCGAACTGTTCGCCAGGCTCAAGGCGCGCATGCCCGACGG
CGAGGATCTCGTCGTGACCCATGGCGATGCCTGCTTGCCGAATATCATGGTGGAAAATGGCCGCTTTTCT
GGATTCATCGACTGTGGCCGGCTGGGTGTGGCGGACCGCTATCAGGACATAGCGTTGGCTACCCGTGATA
TTGCTGAAGAGCTTGGCGGCGAATGGGCTGACCGCTTCCTCGTGCTTTACGGTATCGCCGCTCCCGATTC
GCAGCGCATCGCCTTCTATCGCCTTCTTGACGAGTTCTTCTGAGCGGGACTCTGGGGTTCGAAATGACCG
ACCAAGCGACGCCCAACCTGCCATCACGAGATTTCGATTCCACCGCCGCCTTCTATGAAAGGTTGGGCTT
CGGAATCGTTTTCCGGGACGCCGGCTGGATGATCCTCCAGCGCGGGGATCTCATGCTGGAGTTCTTCGCC
CACCCCAACTTGTTTATTGCAGCTTATAATGGTTACAAATAAAGCAATAGCATCACAAATTTCACAAATA
AAGCATTTTTTTCACTGCATTCTAGTTGTGGTTTGTCCAAACTCATCAATGTATCTTATCATGTCTGTAT
ACCGTCGACCTCTAGCTAGAGCTTGGCGTAATCATGGTCATAGCTGTTTCCTGTGTGAAATTGTTATCCG
CTCACAATTCCACACAACATACGAGCCGGAAGCATAAAGTGTAAAGCCTGGGGTGCCTAATGAGTGAGCT
AACTCACATTAATTGCGTTGCGCTCACTGCCCGCTTTCCAGTCGGGAAACCTGTCGTGCCAGCTGCATTA
ATGAATCGGCCAACGCGCGGGGAGAGGCGGTTTGCGTATTGGGCGCTCTTCCGCTTCCTCGCTCACTGAC
TCGCTGCGCTCGGTCGTTCGGCTGCGGCGAGCGGTATCAGCTCACTCAAAGGCGGTAATACGGTTATCCA
CAGAATCAGGGGATAACGCAGGAAAGAACATGTGAGCAAAAGGCCAGCAAAAGGCCAGGAACCGTAAAAA
GGCCGCGTTGCTGGCGTTTTTCCATAGGCTCCGCCCCCCTGACGAGCATCACAAAAATCGACGCTCAAGT
CAGAGGTGGCGAAACCCGACAGGACTATAAAGATACCAGGCGTTTCCCCCTGGAAGCTCCCTCGTGCGCT
CTCCTGTTCCGACCCTGCCGCTTACCGGATACCTGTCCGCCTTTCTCCCTTCGGGAAGCGTGGCGCTTTC
TCATAGCTCACGCTGTAGGTATCTCAGTTCGGTGTAGGTCGTTCGCTCCAAGCTGGGCTGTGTGCACGAA
CCCCCCGTTCAGCCCGACCGCTGCGCCTTATCCGGTAACTATCGTCTTGAGTCCAACCCGGTAAGACACG
ACTTATCGCCACTGGCAGCAGCCACTGGTAACAGGATTAGCAGAGCGAGGTATGTAGGCGGTGCTACAGA
GTTCTTGAAGTGGTGGCCTAACTACGGCTACACTAGAAGAACAGTATTTGGTATCTGCGCTCTGCTGAAG
CCAGTTACCTTCGGAAAAAGAGTTGGTAGCTCTTGATCCGGCAAACAAACCACCGCTGGTAGCGGTGGTT
TTTTTGTTTGCAAGCAGCAGATTACGCGCAGAAAAAAAGGATCTCAAGAAGATCCTTTGATCTTTTCTAC
GGGGTCTGACGCTCAGTGGAACGAAAACTCACGTTAAGGGATTTTGGTCATGAGATTATCAAAAAGGATC
TTCACCTAGATCCTTTTAAATTAAAAATGAAGTTTTAAATCAATCTAAAGTATATATGAGTAAACTTGGT
CTGACAGTTACCAATGCTTAATCAGTGAGGCACCTATCTCAGCGATCTGTCTATTTCGTTCATCCATAGT
TGCCTGACTCCCCGTCGTGTAGATAACTACGATACGGGAGGGCTTACCATCTGGCCCCAGTGCTGCAATG
ATACCGCGAGACCCACGCTCACCGGCTCCAGATTTATCAGCAATAAACCAGCCAGCCGGAAGGGCCGAGC
GCAGAAGTGGTCCTGCAACTTTATCCGCCTCCATCCAGTCTATTAATTGTTGCCGGGAAGCTAGAGTAAG
TAGTTCGCCAGTTAATAGTTTGCGCAACGTTGTTGCCATTGCTACAGGCATCGTGGTGTCACGCTCGTCG
TTTGGTATGGCTTCATTCAGCTCCGGTTCCCAACGATCAAGGCGAGTTACATGATCCCCCATGTTGTGCA
AAAAAGCGGTTAGCTCCTTCGGTCCTCCGATCGTTGTCAGAAGTAAGTTGGCCGCAGTGTTATCACTCAT
GGTTATGGCAGCACTGCATAATTCTCTTACTGTCATGCCATCCGTAAGATGCTTTTCTGTGACTGGTGAG
TACTCAACCAAGTCATTCTGAGAATAGTGTATGCGGCGACCGAGTTGCTCTTGCCCGGCGTCAATACGGG
ATAATACCGCGCCACATAGCAGAACTTTAAAAGTGCTCATCATTGGAAAACGTTCTTCGGGGCGAAAACT
CTCAAGGATCTTACCGCTGTTGAGATCCAGTTCGATGTAACCCACTCGTGCACCCAACTGATCTTCAGCA
TCTTTTACTTTCACCAGCGTTTCTGGGTGAGCAAAAACAGGAAGGCAAAATGCCGCAAAAAAGGGAATAA
GGGCGACACGGAAATGTTGAATACTCATACTCTTCCTTTTTCAATATTATTGAAGCATTTATCAGGGTTA
TTGTCTCATGAGCGGATACATATTTGAATGTATTTAGAAAAATAAACAAATAGGGGTTCCGCGCACATTT
CCCCGAAAAGTGCCACCTGACGTCGACGGATCGGGAGATCTCCCGATCCCCTATGGTGCACTCTCAGTAC
AATCTGCTCTGATGCCGCATAGTTAAGCCAGTATCTGCTCCCTGCTTGTGTGTTGGAGGTCGCTGAGTAG
TGCGCGAGCAAAATTTAAGCTACAACAAGGCAAGGCTTGACCGACAATTGCATGAAGAATCTGCTTAGGG
TTAGGCGTTTTGCGCTGCTTCGCGATGTACGGGCCAGATATACGCGTTGACATTGATTATTGACTAGTTA
TTAATAGTAATCAATTACGGGGTCATTAGTTCATAGCCCATATATGGAGTTCCGCGTTACATAACTTACG
GTAAATGGCCCGCCTGGCTGACCGCCCAACGACCCCCGCCCATTGACGTCAATAATGACGTATGTTCCCA
TAGTAACGCCAATAGGGACTTTCCATTGACGTCAATGGGTGGAGTATTTACGGTAAACTGCCCACTTGGC
AGTACATCAAGTGTATCATATGCCAAGTACGCCCCCTATTGACGTCAATGACGGTAAATGGCCCGCCTGG
CATTATGCCCAGTACATGACCTTATGGGACTTTCCTACTTGGCAGTACATCTACGTATTAGTCATCGCTA
TTACCATG
